>Addgene plasmid #139039 | pXF88 | addgene full sequence | sequence record 273789 | Addgene NGS Result
AGCGCCCAATACGCAAACCGCCTCTCCCCGCGCGTTGGCCGATTCATTAATGCAGCTGGCACGACAGGTT
TCCCGACTGGAAAGCGGGCAGTGAGCGCAACGCAATTAATGTGAGTTAGCTCACTCATTAGGCACCCCAG
GCTTTACACTTTATGCTTCCGGCTCGTATGTTGTGTGGAATTGTGAGCGGATAACAATTTCACACAGGAA
ACAGCTATGACCATGATTACGCCAAGCTATTTAGGTGACACTATAGAATACTCAAGCTATGCATCAAGCT
TGGTACCGAGCTCGGATCCACTAGTAACGGCCGCCAGTGTGCTGGAATTCGCCCTTGCAGCTCTTCGGGT
GGAAGCGGCGCCGAGGTAACACTTAGTTTTTGTTGCTCTGTTTAAAAATTAATTTTAAGATCGGAACCGG
ATTCCCATTCGACCCACACTACGTCGAGGTCCTCGGAGAGCGTATGCACTACGTCGACGTCGGACCACGT
GACGGAACCCCAGTCCTCTTCCTCCACGGAAACCCAACCTCCTCCTACGTCTGGCGTAACATCATCCCAC
ACGTCGCCCCAACCCACCGTTGCATCGCCCCAGGTAAGTTTTCTTATGGGAAAGAAGGAAAAAACCGAGA
TTTTACTTGAAAAATTGAATTTTTCGCGGGATTTTCACCAAAAATTGTTGAATATTCATTATTTCACGCT
GTAAAACAAAAAAAAAAAAAATCAAAAACTACGTTGAAATCGCGTTTTTAAGCGAATTTTCTTCAGAATT
GCCAGATTTTAACCCCAAATTTTGCAGTTTTTAAATAAAATTTCACCTTTTCGGCTCAAATTGTAGATTT
TCCTGAAAATTTAGTACAAAAAACAATTTCCTCGTAAATTTTTCAAATAGATTTTCAGACCTCATCGGAA
TGGGAAAGTCCGACAAGCCAGACCTCGGATACTTCTTCGACGACCACGTCCGTTTCATGGACGCCTTCAT
CGAGGCCCTCGGACTCGAGGAGGTCGTCCTCGTCATCCACGACTGGGGATCGGCTCTCGGATTCCACTGG
GCCAAGCGTAACCCAGAGCGTGTCAAGGGAATCGCCTTCATGGAGTTCATCCGTCCAATCCCAACCTGGG
ACGAGTGGCCAGGTAAGTTATGTCTACCTGCCTGCCTACCGCCTAAATTTTTTGTGAAGTTTCTTCAAAA
AATCCAGAAAAAAAAACAATTTTCATACGATTTTTTCCCTTAAAATTGTGAATTTTCATGCTTTTTAGCC
CCAAAAGTCATTATTTGAGAAAAAATTTCATACAAAAAAGTTTTGAGAAATACACAATTTTTTAAATGTA
ATTTTCAAATTTTCAATTTTCAACTAGAAAATTCACAAAACTTGTAAATTTTGGACCAAAACATTTATAC
AATTACTTTTTTTGAATCTAATAACTACAATAACTACAAATTTAACATTTTCAGAGTTCGCCCGTGAGAC
ATTCCAAGCCTTCCGTACCACCGACGTCGGACGTAAGCTCATCATCGACCAAAACGTCTTCATCGAGGGA
ACCCTCCCAATGGGAGTCGTCCGTCCACTCACCGAGGTCGAGATGGACCACTACCGTGAGCCATTCCTCA
ACCCAGTCGACCGTGAGCCACTCTGGCGTTTCCCAAACGAGCTCCCAATCGCCGGAGAGCCAGCCAACAT
CGTCGCCCTCGTCGAGGAGTACATGGACTGGCTCCACCAATCCCCAGTCCCAAAGCTCCTCTTCTGGGGA
ACCCCAGGTAAGTTCTTTTTTTGAAAAGTGCAGTTTGTAGTCTAATTTTCATTTATTTTCTTTTTAAAAA
ACGCATCAATTTTTAAATATTTTGGGACAAAATCCGAAAACTGTACTAATTTGTAGTTTGTAAAATTAAA
AAAAAAACGCAAAAAAATGTTTTCAAAAATGCTTAGAATAAAAATAAAATTTCTAAAAAATTGAACAAAA
TAAACATTTAAAAATTCAAAAAGTTTGAAAAAATGCAAAGTTTTTTAATGCAAAAAATATTTAATGTTTA
AACAAATTTAAAAAATGTTGTAAGAATATGTTTAGAGACAGTTTTTAAATGTTAAATTGCAAAAAAAAAA
AGCAAAAAAAAATTTGAAAAATGTAACAGAAAATTTTAATTAAAAAAGTCGTGTTTTTTTCAAACCTGCA
ATTCTTTGTAATTTTATTTATAAAGAGAAACAAATCAAATTGTATATTACGAAAAACGATACTAAAATTC
GAAAATTTGCGGTTTTTTGCGTAAAAAATACGGTTCCGTAATTTTCAGGAGTCCTCATCCCACCAGCCGA
GGCCGCCCGTCTCGCCAAGTCCCTCCCAAACTGCAAGGCCGTCGACATCGGACCAGGACTCAACCTCCTC
CAAGAGGACAACCCAGGTAAGTTCATAGATTTTGAAAAAAAGTTTAAGAACTGAAAAATGGAATAAAAAT
ATTTAAGAGCATTTTTAAATGTAAAATTAACAAAAAAAGCGCCTAAGAATGTTTCCAAAACAGTAAAAAA
AAGGTTTAAAAAAATGCAAAAAAAAATTTAAGATGCTTTTAATTACACAAAAAATGAAAGTAAAAAAAAT
TAAAATATTGAAAAATGTATATTTGTTTGAAAAGGTACATTTTTCAATGCAAAAAATGTTTCTAAAAATT
AAAAAAATATGTTTAAATTGTGTAAAGTGTAAATTAAAAAATAAAATTATGAAAAAGTATTGTTTCATAC
TTTTTCTAAATTTTGGTTGAAAAATTTAAAATTCCAGCTTTTTATTCACATTATGTGTTCTAAAAATCTT
TCCCCAATTTTCGGGACCGTTTTCCAGTATATTTCCATTTTTCAAAAAGATTTTTAACTGAAATTCATGT
TTTCAATGCTAAAAATCAATAAAAAAAGAATTTTTCAGACCTCATCGGTTCCGAGATCGCCCGTTGGCTC
TCCACCCTCGAGATCTCCGGATAACGAAGAGCTGCAAGGGCGAATTCTGCAGATATCCATCACACTGGCG
GCCGCTCGAGCATGCATCTAGAGGGCCCAATTCGCCCTATAGTGAGTCGTATTACAATTCACTGGCCGTC
GTTTTACAACGTCGTGACTGGGAAAACCCTGGCGTTACCCAACTTAATCGCCTTGCAGCACATCCCCCTT
TCGCCAGCTGGCGTAATAGCGAAGAGGCCCGCACCGATCGCCCTTCCCAACAGTTGCGCAGCCTATACGT
ACGGCAGTTTAAGGTTTACACCTATAAAAGAGAGAGCCGTTATCGTCTGTTTGTGGATGTACAGAGTGAT
ATTATTGACACGCCGGGGCGACGGATGGTGATCCCCCTGGCCAGTGCACGTCTGCTGTCAGATAAAGTCT
CCCGTGAACTTTACCCGGTGGTGCATATCGGGGATGAAAGCTGGCGCATGATGACCACCGATATGGCCAG
TGTGCCGGTCTCCGTTATCGGGGAAGAAGTGGCTGATCTCAGCCACCGCGAAAATGACATCAAAAACGCC
ATTAACCTGATGTTCTGGGGAATATAAATGTCAGGCATGAGATTATCAAAAAGGATCTTCACCTAGATCC
TTTTCACGTAGAAAGCCAGTCCGCAGAAACGGTGCTGACCCCGGATGAATGTCAGCTACTGGGCTATCTG
GACAAGGGAAAACGCAAGCGCAAAGAGAAAGCAGGTAGCTTGCAGTGGGCTTACATGGCGATAGCTAGAC
TGGGCGGTTTTATGGACAGCAAGCGAACCGGAATTGCCAGCTGGGGCGCCCTCTGGTAAGGTTGGGAAGC
CCTGCAAAGTAAACTGGATGGCTTTCTTGCCGCCAAGGATCTGATGGCGCAGGGGATCAAGCTCTGATCA
AGAGACAGGATGAGGATCGTTTCGCATGATTGAACAAGATGGATTGCACGCAGGTTCTCCGGCCGCTTGG
GTGGAGAGGCTATTCGGCTATGACTGGGCACAACAGACAATCGGCTGCTCTGATGCCGCCGTGTTCCGGC
TGTCAGCGCAGGGGCGCCCGGTTCTTTTTGTCAAGACCGACCTGTCCGGTGCCCTGAATGAACTGCAAGA
CGAGGCAGCGCGGCTATCGTGGCTGGCCACGACGGGCGTTCCTTGCGCAGCTGTGCTCGACGTTGTCACT
GAAGCGGGAAGGGACTGGCTGCTATTGGGCGAAGTGCCGGGGCAGGATCTCCTGTCATCTCACCTTGCTC
CTGCCGAGAAAGTATCCATCATGGCTGATGCAATGCGGCGGCTGCATACGCTTGATCCGGCTACCTGCCC
ATTCGACCACCAAGCGAAACATCGCATCGAGCGAGCACGTACTCGGATGGAAGCCGGTCTTGTCGATCAG
GATGATCTGGACGAAGAGCATCAGGGGCTCGCGCCAGCCGAACTGTTCGCCAGGCTCAAGGCGAGCATGC
CCGACGGCGAGGATCTCGTCGTGACCCATGGCGATGCCTGCTTGCCGAATATCATGGTGGAAAATGGCCG
CTTTTCTGGATTCATCGACTGTGGCCGGCTGGGTGTGGCGGACCGCTATCAGGACATAGCGTTGGCTACC
CGTGATATTGCTGAAGAGCTTGGCGGCGAATGGGCTGACCGCTTCCTCGTGCTTTACGGTATCGCCGCTC
CCGATTCGCAGCGCATCGCCTTCTATCGCCTTCTTGACGAGTTCTTCTGAATTATTAACGCTTACAATTT
CCTGATGCGGTATTTTCTCCTTACGCATCTGTGCGGTATTTCACACCGCATCAGGTGGCACTTTTCGGGG
AAATGTGCGCGGAACCCCTATTTGTTTATTTTTCTAAATACATTCAAATATGTATCCGCTCATGAGACAA
TAACCCTGATAAATGCTTCAATAATAGCACGTGAGGAGGGCCACCATGGCCAAGTTGACCAGTGCCGTTC
CGGTGCTCACCGCGCGCGACGTCGCCGGAGCGGTCGAGTTCTGGACCGACCGGCTCGGGTTCTCCCGGGA
CTTCGTGGAGGACGACTTCGCCGGTGTGGTCCGGGACGACGTGACCCTGTTCATCAGCGCGGTCCAGGAC
CAGGTGGTGCCGGACAACACCCTGGCCTGGGTGTGGGTGCGCGGCCTGGACGAGCTGTACGCCGAGTGGT
CGGAGGTCGTGTCCACGAACTTCCGGGACGCCTCCGGGCCGGCCATGACCGAGATCGGCGAGCAGCCGTG
GGGGCGGGAGTTCGCCCTGCGCGACCCGGCCGGCAACTGCGTGCACTTCGTGGCCGAGGAGCAGGACTGA
CACGTGCTAAAACTTCATTTTTAATTTAAAAGGATCTAGGTGAAGATCCTTTTTGATAATCTCATGACCA
AAATCCCTTAACGTGAGTTTTCGTTCCACTGAGCGTCAGACCCCGTAGAAAAGATCAAAGGATCTTCTTG
AGATCCTTTTTTTCTGCGCGTAATCTGCTGCTTGCAAACAAAAAAACCACCGCTACCAGCGGTGGTTTGT
TTGCCGGATCAAGAGCTACCAACTCTTTTTCCGAAGGTAACTGGCTTCAGCAGAGCGCAGATACCAAATA
CTGTTCTTCTAGTGTAGCCGTAGTTAGGCCACCACTTCAAGAACTCTGTAGCACCGCCTACATACCTCGC
TCTGCTAATCCTGTTACCAGTGGCTGCTGCCAGTGGCGATAAGTCGTGTCTTACCGGGTTGGACTCAAGA
CGATAGTTACCGGATAAGGCGCAGCGGTCGGGCTGAACGGGGGGTTCGTGCACACAGCCCAGCTTGGAGC
GAACGACCTACACCGAACTGAGATACCTACAGCGTGAGCTATGAGAAAGCGCCACGCTTCCCGAAGGGAG
AAAGGCGGACAGGTATCCGGTAAGCGGCAGGGTCGGAACAGGAGAGCGCACGAGGGAGCTTCCAGGGGGA
AACGCCTGGTATCTTTATAGTCCTGTCGGGTTTCGCCACCTCTGACTTGAGCGTCGATTTTTGTGATGCT
CGTCAGGGGGGCGGAGCCTATGGAAAAACGCCAGCAACGCGGCCTTTTTACGGTTCCTGGCCTTTTGCTG
GCCTTTTGCTCACATGTTCTTTCCTGCGTTATCCCCTGATTCTGTGGATAACCGTATTACCGCCTTTGAG
TGAGCTGATACCGCTCGCCGCAGCCGAACGACCGAGCGCAGCGAGTCAGTGAGCGAGGAAGCGGAAG
Features (pLannotate 1.2.2; 16 found; start..end, strand, type, name):
      2..94      +  CDS            lacI (fragment): lac repressor; lacI; The lac repressor binds to the lac operator to inhibit transcription in E. coli. This inhibition can be relieved by adding lactose or isopropyl-β-D-thiogalactopyranoside (IPTG).
    107..128     +  protein_bind   CAP binding site: CAP binding activates transcription in the presence of cAMP. E. coli catabolite activator protein
    143..173     +  promoter       lac promoter: promoter for the E. coli lac operon
    181..197     +  protein_bind   lac operator: The lac repressor binds to the lac operator to inhibit transcription in E. coli. This inhibition can be relieved by adding lactose or isopropyl-β-D-thiogalactopyranoside (IPTG). lac repressor encoded by lacI
    239..257     +  promoter       SP6 promoter: promoter for bacteriophage SP6 RNA polymerase
    410..1756    +  CDS            dhaAF: DHAA_MYCSX - Experimental evidence at transcript level: Swiss-Prot protein existence level 2. Catalyzes hydrolytic cleavage of carbon-halogen bonds in halogenated aliphatic compounds, leading to the formation of the corresponding primary alcohols, halide ions and protons. Has a broad substrate specificity, which includes mono- and di-chlorinated and brominated alkanes. The highest activity was found with 1,2- dibromoethane, whereas low activity was measured with the analog 1,2- dichloroethane. From Mycobacterium sp. (strain GP1).
   2288..2395    +  CDS            dhaAF (fragment): DHAA_MYCSX - Experimental evidence at transcript level: Swiss-Prot protein existence level 2. Catalyzes hydrolytic cleavage of carbon-halogen bonds in halogenated aliphatic compounds, leading to the formation of the corresponding primary alcohols, halide ions and protons. Has a broad substrate specificity, which includes mono- and di-chlorinated and brominated alkanes. The highest activity was found with 1,2- dibromoethane, whereas low activity was measured with the analog 1,2- dichloroethane. From Mycobacterium sp. (strain GP1).
   3046..3064    -  promoter       T7 promoter: promoter for bacteriophage T7 RNA polymerase
   3067..3214    +  CDS            lacZα (fragment): LacZα fragment of β-galactosidase; lacZ fragment
   3224..3527    +  CDS            ccdB (fragment): CcdB, a bacterial toxin that poisons DNA gyrase; ccdB; Plasmids containing the ccdB gene cannot be propagated in standard E. coli strains.
   3575..3844    +  CDS            tnpA (fragment): TN5P_ECOLX - Also known as tnp. Experimental evidence at protein level: Swiss-Prot protein existence level 1. Mediates transposition of transposon Tn5 by a 'cut and paste' mechanism. First, the monomeric transposase binds the 19 bp inverted DNA repeats flanking the transposon. Then, dimerization of the DNA- bound transposase creates a synaptic DNA complex. After nicking of the first DNA strand, excision of the transposon proceeds through a series of intermediates. The transposase then mediates the insertion of the transposon at a new site by strand transfer. The activity of the wild- type tran
   3876..4670    +  CDS            NeoR/KanR: aminoglycoside phosphotransferase from Tn5; aph(3')-II (or nptII); confers resistance to neomycin, kanamycin, and G418 (Geneticin®)
   4691..4741    -  misc_feature   bom (fragment): basis of mobility region from pBR322
   4768..4856    +  promoter       AmpR promoter (fragment): bla
   4876..5250    +  CDS            BleoR: antibiotic-binding protein; Sh ble from Streptoalloteichus hindustanus; confers resistance to bleomycin, phleomycin, and Zeocin™
   5388..5976    +  rep_origin     ori: high-copy-number ColE1/pMB1/pBR322/pUC origin of replication
