[The description below was written by a language model from this plasmid's Addgene catalogue record and pLannotate feature annotations shown in this document.]
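Description:
pXF88 is a donor (cassette) plasmid for the SapTrap modular assembly system used to build Caenorhabditis elegans MosSCI transgene vectors. It supplies the part that occupies cassette position 3 in the four-cassette assembly scheme. It is built in the Zero Blunt TOPO cloning backbone, into which the insert was placed by TOPO cloning, and it is maintained in E. coli as a high-copy plasmid through a ColE1/pUC-type origin with kanamycin selection from the Tn5 NeoR/KanR gene. The backbone also carries a BleoR (Zeocin resistance) gene. It retains the usual remnants of the TOPO cloning site: lac promoter and operator, flanking SP6 and T7 promoters, and lacZα and ccdB fragments, reflecting the lacZα-ccdB fusion that insert ligation disrupts to give positive selection for recombinants.

The payload is a HaloTag coding sequence, recorded as including its own stop codon and PATC introns. The feature table detects it as two separated matches to the bacterial haloalkane dehalogenase DhaA, the enzyme from which HaloTag was engineered. The gaps in and around these matches are consistent with intronic sequence interrupting the coding region. PATC (periodic An/Tn cluster) introns are generally included in worm transgenes to help resist germline silencing. No worm promoter or 3' UTR is annotated; in a modular system these would presumably come from other cassettes. The SapI sites that release the part in SapTrap assembly are not annotated in the table either. Because the stop codon is included, the part is suited to serving as a C-terminal HaloTag fusion in an assembled transgene. That transgene would then be inserted as a single copy by MosSCI, and the tag allows covalent labelling of the fusion protein with HaloTag ligands.
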