Addgene plasmid #139039: pXF88
Purpose: MosSCI SapTrap assembly: Cassette 3 for 4-cassette system
Depositing lab: Erik Griffin. Depositing organization: Dartmouth College and Medical School. Publication: SapTrap Assembly of Caenorhabditis elegans MosSCI Transgene Vectors. Fan X, Henau S, Feinstein J, Miller SI, Han B, Frokjaer-Jensen C, Griffin EE. G3 (Bethesda). 2019 Dec 17. pii: g3.119.400822. doi: 10.1534/g3.119.400822. PubMed 31848219.
Backbone
  Vector backbone: Zero blunt TOPO
  Backbone manufacturer: Thermo Fisher Scientific
  Backbone size w/o insert (bp): 3519
  Vector type: Worm Expression
Growth in bacteria
  Bacterial resistance: Kanamycin, 50 μg/mL
  Growth temperature: 37°C
  Growth strain: DH5alpha
  Copy number: High Copy
Gene/Insert
  Gene/Insert name: halotag (includes STOP codon, PATC introns)
  Species: C. elegans (nematode)
  Cloning method: TOPO Cloning
Terms and licenses: Academic/Nonprofit Terms; Industry Terms: Not Available to Industry
How to cite: pXF88 was a gift from Erik Griffin (Addgene plasmid # 139039 ; http://n2t.net/addgene:139039 ; RRID:Addgene_139039)
