>Addgene plasmid #139039 | pXF88 | depositor partial sequence | sequence record 268992 | halotag with 2 SapI sites
GCAGCTCTTCGGGTGGAAGCGGCGCCGAGGTAACACTTAGTTTTTGTTGCTCTGTTTAAAAATTAATTTT
AAGATCGGAACCGGATTCCCATTCGACCCACACTACGTCGAGGTCCTCGGAGAGCGTATGCACTACGTCG
ACGTCGGACCACGTGACGGAACCCCAGTCCTCTTCCTCCACGGAAACCCAACCTCCTCCTACGTCTGGCG
TAACATCATCCCACACGTCGCCCCAACCCACCGTTGCATCGCCCCAGGTAAGTTTTCTTATGGGAAAGAA
GGAAAAAACCGAGATTTTACTTGAAAAATTGAATTTTTCGCGGGATTTTCACCAAAAATTGTTGAATATT
CATTATTTCACGCTGTAAAACAAAAAAAAAAAAAATCAAAAACTACGTTGAAATCGCGTTTTTAAGCGAA
TTTTCTTCAGAATTGCCAGATTTTAACCCCAAATTTTGCAGTTTTTAAATAAAATTTCACCTTTTCGGCT
CAAATTGTAGATTTTCCTGAAAATTTAGTACAAAAAACAATTTCCTCGTAAATTTTTCAAATAGATTTTC
AGACCTCATCGGAATGGGAAAGTCCGACAAGCCAGACCTCGGATACTTCTTCGACGACCACGTCCGTTTC
ATGGACGCCTTCATCGAGGCCCTCGGACTCGAGGAGGTCGTCCTCGTCATCCACGACTGGGGATCGGCTC
TCGGATTCCACTGGGCCAAGCGTAACCCAGAGCGTGTCAAGGGAATCGCCTTCATGGAGTTCATCCGTCC
AATCCCAACCTGGGACGAGTGGCCAGGTAAGTTATGTCTACCTGCCTGCCTACCGCCTAAATTTTTTGTG
AAGTTTCTTCAAAAAATCCAGAAAAAAAAACAATTTTCATACGATTTTTTCCCTTAAAATTGTGAATTTT
CATGCTTTTTAGCCCCAAAAGTCATTATTTGAGAAAAAATTTCATACAAAAAAGTTTTGAGAAATACACA
ATTTTTTAAATGTAATTTTCAAATTTTCAATTTTCAACTAGAAAATTCACAAAACTTGTAAATTTTGGAC
CAAAACATTTATACAATTACTTTTTTTGAATCTAATAACTACAATAACTACAAATTTAACATTTTCAGAG
TTCGCCCGTGAGACATTCCAAGCCTTCCGTACCACCGACGTCGGACGTAAGCTCATCATCGACCAAAACG
TCTTCATCGAGGGAACCCTCCCAATGGGAGTCGTCCGTCCACTCACCGAGGTCGAGATGGACCACTACCG
TGAGCCATTCCTCAACCCAGTCGACCGTGAGCCACTCTGGCGTTTCCCAAACGAGCTCCCAATCGCCGGA
GAGCCAGCCAACATCGTCGCCCTCGTCGAGGAGTACATGGACTGGCTCCACCAATCCCCAGTCCCAAAGC
TCCTCTTCTGGGGAACCCCAGGTAAGTTCTTTTTTTGAAAAGTGCAGTTTGTAGTCTAATTTTCATTTAT
TTTCTTTTTAAAAAACGCATCAATTTTTAAATATTTTGGGACAAAATCCGAAAACTGTACTAATTTGTAG
TTTGTAAAATTAAAAAAAAAACGCAAAAAAATGTTTTCAAAAATGCTTAGAATAAAAATAAAATTTCTAA
AAAATTGAACAAAATAAACATTTAAAAATTCAAAAAGTTTGAAAAAATGCAAAGTTTTTTAATGCAAAAA
ATATTTAATGTTTAAACAAATTTAAAAAATGTTGTAAGAATATGTTTAGAGACAGTTTTTAAATGTTAAA
TTGCAAAAAAAAAAAAGCAAAAAAAAATTTGAAAAATGTAACAGAAAATTTTAATTAAAAAAGTCGTGTT
TTTTTCAAACCTGCAATTCTTTGTAATTTTATTTATAAAGAGAAACAAATCAAATTGTATATTACGAAAA
ACGATACTAAAATTCGAAAATTTGCGGTTTTTTGCGTAAAAAATACGGTTCCGTAATTTTCAGGAGTCCT
CATCCCACCAGCCGAGGCCGCCCGTCTCGCCAAGTCCCTCCCAAACTGCAAGGCCGTCGACATCGGACCA
GGACTCAACCTCCTCCAAGAGGACAACCCAGGTAAGTTCATAGATTTTGAAAAAAAGTTTAAGAACTGAA
AAATGGAATAAAAATATTTAAGAGCATTTTTAAATGTAAAATTAACAAAAAAAGCGCCTAAGAATGTTTC
CAAAACAGTAAAAAAAAGGTTTAAAAAAATGCAAAAAAAAATTTAAGATGCTTTTAATTACACAAAAAAT
GAAAGTAAAAAAAATTAAAATATTGAAAAATGTATATTTGTTTGAAAAGGTACATTTTTCAATGCAAAAA
ATGTTTCTAAAAATTAAAAAAATATGTTTAAATTGTGTAAAGTGTAAATTAAAAAATAAAATTATGAAAA
AGTATTGTTTCATACTTTTTCTAAATTTTGGTTGAAAAATTTAAAATTCCAGCTTTTTATTCACATTATG
TGTTCTAAAAATCTTTCCCCAATTTTCGGGACCGTTTTCCAGTATATTTCCATTTTTCAAAAAGATTTTT
AACTGAAATTCATGTTTTCAATGCTAAAAATCAATAAAAAAAGAATTTTTCAGACCTCATCGGTTCCGAG
ATCGCCCGTTGGCTCTCCACCCTCGAGATCTCCGGATAACGAAGAGCTGC
